Addgene plasmid #120064: pMaCTag-Z21
Purpose: Template for C-terminal PCR tagging of mammalian genes (Zeocin selection) with 24xSunTag
Depositing lab: Michael Knop. Depositing organization: Universitaet Heidelberg. Publication: CRISPR-Cas12a-assisted PCR tagging of mammalian genes. Fueller J, Herbst K, Meurer M, Gubicza K, Kurtulmus B, Knopf JD, Kirrmaier D, Buchmuller BC, Pereira G, Lemberg MK, Knop M. J Cell Biol. 2020 Jun 1;219(6). pii: 151766. doi: 10.1083/jcb.201910210. PubMed 32406907.
Backbone
  Vector backbone: pFA6a
  Backbone size w/o insert (bp): 2412
  Vector type: PCR Template
  Selectable markers: Zeocin
Growth in bacteria
  Bacterial resistance: Ampicillin, 100 μg/mL
  Growth temperature: 37°C
  Growth strain: DH5alpha
  Copy number: High Copy
Gene/Insert
  Gene/Insert name: 24xSunTag
  Species: H. sapiens (human)
  Promoter: None
  Tag / fusion protein: 24xSunTag (C terminal on backbone)
  Cloning method: Restriction Enzyme; 5′ cloning site BamHI (not destroyed); 3′ cloning site SpeI (not destroyed)
  Sequencing primers: 5′ SP6; 3′ AAACCACAACTAGAATGCAGTG
Terms and licenses: Academic/Nonprofit Terms; Industry Terms: Not Available to Industry
Depositor comments: Template plasmid for C-terminal PCR tagging of mammalian genes. For M1 and M2 tagging oligo design please visit www.pcr-tagging.com Please visit https://www.biorxiv.org/content/early/2018/11/20/473876 for BioRxiv preprint
How to cite: pMaCTag-Z21 was a gift from Michael Knop (Addgene plasmid # 120064 ; http://n2t.net/addgene:120064 ; RRID:Addgene_120064)
