[The description below was written by a language model from this plasmid's Addgene catalogue record, the feature table of its GenBank file and pLannotate feature annotations shown in this document.]
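Description:
pMaCTag-Z21 is a 5,581 bp PCR-template plasmid built on the pFA6a backbone. It is not an expression vector: it supplies a cassette that is amplified for C-terminal tagging of endogenous mammalian genes by the CRISPR-Cas12a-assisted PCR tagging method. In E. coli it is maintained through a high-copy ColE1/pUC-type origin and an ampicillin resistance gene (bla) with its own promoter. SP6 and T7 phage promoters flank the cassette region, and SP6 serves as a sequencing primer site.

The cassette begins with a promoterless 24xSunTag array, cloned between BamHI and SpeI. It consists of tandem repeats of the solubility-optimised GCN4_v4 peptide, which is bound by an scFv-GFP fusion protein. This allows many fluorescent molecules to be recruited to one tagged protein for signal amplification. The GenBank annotation marks 23 individual repeats, with a gap where a further copy would fit, and the automated annotation resolves only a few, as is common with highly repetitive sequence. The array is followed by an SV40 polyadenylation signal. Downstream, two loxP sites enclose a mammalian selection unit: SV40 enhancer/early promoter (including the SV40 ori), a Kozak sequence, the Sh ble gene conferring Zeocin resistance, and a bGH poly(A) signal. The same loxP-flanked segment also holds a human U6 promoter, so Cre can later excise both marker and U6 promoter.

The tag has no promoter, so its expression depends on in-frame integration at the 3′ end of the target gene. In use, gene-specific M1 and M2 tagging oligos amplify the cassette. By the logic of the method, these oligos would add the homology arms and place a Cas12a crRNA sequence after the U6 promoter, although the record does not describe this.

The two feature tables describe the same sequence, offset by 17 nt.
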