LOCUS       Exported 5581 bp ds-DNA circular SYN 12-MAY-2021
DEFINITION  Template for C-terminal PCR tagging of mammalian genes (Zeocin
            selection) with 24xSunTag.
ACCESSION   .
VERSION     .
KEYWORDS    pMaCTag-Z21
SOURCE      synthetic DNA construct
  ORGANISM  synthetic DNA construct
REFERENCE   1 (bases 1 to 5581)
  AUTHORS   Fueller J, Herbst K, Meurer M, Gubicza K, Kurtulmus B, Knopf JD,
            Kirrmaier D, Buchmuller BC, Pereira G, Lemberg MK, Knop M
  TITLE     CRISPR-Cas12a-assisted PCR tagging of mammalian genes.
  JOURNAL   J Cell Biol. 2020 Jun 1;219(6). pii: 151766. doi:
            10.1083/jcb.201910210.
  PUBMED    32406907
REFERENCE   2 (bases 1 to 5581)
  AUTHORS   .
  TITLE     Direct Submission
  JOURNAL   Exported May 12, 2021 from SnapGene Server 1.1.58
            http://www.snapgene.com
FEATURES             Location/Qualifiers
     source          1..5581
                     /organism="synthetic DNA construct"
                     /mol_type="other DNA"
     promoter        1..19
                     /label=SP6 promoter
                     /note="promoter for bacteriophage SP6 RNA polymerase"
     primer_bind     1..18
                     /label=SP6
                     /note="SP6 promoter, forward primer"
     CDS             81..137
                     /codon_start=1
                     /product="GCN4 peptide optimized to improve solubility
                     while preserving binding to an scFv-GFP fusion protein
                     (Tanenbaum et al., 2014)"
                     /label=GCN4_v4
                     /translation="EELLSKNYHLENEVARLKK"
     CDS             153..209
                     /codon_start=1
                     /product="GCN4 peptide optimized to improve solubility
                     while preserving binding to an scFv-GFP fusion protein
                     (Tanenbaum et al., 2014)"
                     /label=GCN4_v4
                     /translation="EELLSKNYHLENEVARLKK"
     CDS             225..281
                     /codon_start=1
                     /product="GCN4 peptide optimized to improve solubility
                     while preserving binding to an scFv-GFP fusion protein
                     (Tanenbaum et al., 2014)"
                     /label=GCN4_v4
                     /translation="EELLSKNYHLENEVARLKK"
     CDS             297..353
                     /codon_start=1
                     /product="GCN4 peptide optimized to improve solubility
                     while preserving binding to an scFv-GFP fusion protein
                     (Tanenbaum et al., 2014)"
                     /label=GCN4_v4
                     /translation="EELLSKNYHLENEVARLKK"
     CDS             369..425
                     /codon_start=1
                     /product="GCN4 peptide optimized to improve solubility
                     while preserving binding to an scFv-GFP fusion protein
                     (Tanenbaum et al., 2014)"
                     /label=GCN4_v4
                     /translation="EELLSKNYHLENEVARLKK"
     CDS             441..497
                     /codon_start=1
                     /product="GCN4 peptide optimized to improve solubility
                     while preserving binding to an scFv-GFP fusion protein
                     (Tanenbaum et al., 2014)"
                     /label=GCN4_v4
                     /translation="EELLSKNYHLENEVARLKK"
     CDS             513..569
                     /codon_start=1
                     /product="GCN4 peptide optimized to improve solubility
                     while preserving binding to an scFv-GFP fusion protein
                     (Tanenbaum et al., 2014)"
                     /label=GCN4_v4
                     /translation="EELLSKNYHLENEVARLKK"
     CDS             585..641
                     /codon_start=1
                     /product="GCN4 peptide optimized to improve solubility
                     while preserving binding to an scFv-GFP fusion protein
                     (Tanenbaum et al., 2014)"
                     /label=GCN4_v4
                     /translation="EELLSKNYHLENEVARLKK"
     CDS             657..713
                     /codon_start=1
                     /product="GCN4 peptide optimized to improve solubility
                     while preserving binding to an scFv-GFP fusion protein
                     (Tanenbaum et al., 2014)"
                     /label=GCN4_v4
                     /translation="EELLSKNYHLENEVARLKK"
     CDS             729..785
                     /codon_start=1
                     /product="GCN4 peptide optimized to improve solubility
                     while preserving binding to an scFv-GFP fusion protein
                     (Tanenbaum et al., 2014)"
                     /label=GCN4_v4
                     /translation="EELLSKNYHLENEVARLKK"
     CDS             801..857
                     /codon_start=1
                     /product="GCN4 peptide optimized to improve solubility
                     while preserving binding to an scFv-GFP fusion protein
                     (Tanenbaum et al., 2014)"
                     /label=GCN4_v4
                     /translation="EELLSKNYHLENEVARLKK"
     CDS             873..929
                     /codon_start=1
                     /product="GCN4 peptide optimized to improve solubility
                     while preserving binding to an scFv-GFP fusion protein
                     (Tanenbaum et al., 2014)"
                     /label=GCN4_v4
                     /translation="EELLSKNYHLENEVARLKK"
     CDS             945..1001
                     /codon_start=1
                     /product="GCN4 peptide optimized to improve solubility
                     while preserving binding to an scFv-GFP fusion protein
                     (Tanenbaum et al., 2014)"
                     /label=GCN4_v4
                     /translation="EELLSKNYHLENEVARLKK"
     CDS             1017..1073
                     /codon_start=1
                     /product="GCN4 peptide optimized to improve solubility
                     while preserving binding to an scFv-GFP fusion protein
                     (Tanenbaum et al., 2014)"
                     /label=GCN4_v4
                     /translation="EELLSKNYHLENEVARLKK"
     CDS             1089..1145
                     /codon_start=1
                     /product="GCN4 peptide optimized to improve solubility
                     while preserving binding to an scFv-GFP fusion protein
                     (Tanenbaum et al., 2014)"
                     /label=GCN4_v4
                     /translation="EELLSKNYHLENEVARLKK"
     CDS             1161..1217
                     /codon_start=1
                     /product="GCN4 peptide optimized to improve solubility
                     while preserving binding to an scFv-GFP fusion protein
                     (Tanenbaum et al., 2014)"
                     /label=GCN4_v4
                     /translation="EELLSKNYHLENEVARLKK"
     CDS             1233..1289
                     /codon_start=1
                     /product="GCN4 peptide optimized to improve solubility
                     while preserving binding to an scFv-GFP fusion protein
                     (Tanenbaum et al., 2014)"
                     /label=GCN4_v4
                     /translation="EELLSKNYHLENEVARLKK"
     CDS             1305..1361
                     /codon_start=1
                     /product="GCN4 peptide optimized to improve solubility
                     while preserving binding to an scFv-GFP fusion protein
                     (Tanenbaum et al., 2014)"
                     /label=GCN4_v4
                     /translation="EELLSKNYHLENEVARLKK"
     CDS             1377..1433
                     /codon_start=1
                     /product="GCN4 peptide optimized to improve solubility
                     while preserving binding to an scFv-GFP fusion protein
                     (Tanenbaum et al., 2014)"
                     /label=GCN4_v4
                     /translation="EELLSKNYHLENEVARLKK"
     CDS             1449..1505
                     /codon_start=1
                     /product="GCN4 peptide optimized to improve solubility
                     while preserving binding to an scFv-GFP fusion protein
                     (Tanenbaum et al., 2014)"
                     /label=GCN4_v4
                     /translation="EELLSKNYHLENEVARLKK"
     CDS             1521..1577
                     /codon_start=1
                     /product="GCN4 peptide optimized to improve solubility
                     while preserving binding to an scFv-GFP fusion protein
                     (Tanenbaum et al., 2014)"
                     /label=GCN4_v4
                     /translation="EELLSKNYHLENEVARLKK"
     CDS             1593..1649
                     /codon_start=1
                     /product="GCN4 peptide optimized to improve solubility
                     while preserving binding to an scFv-GFP fusion protein
                     (Tanenbaum et al., 2014)"
                     /label=GCN4_v4
                     /translation="EELLSKNYHLENEVARLKK"
     CDS             1737..1793
                     /codon_start=1
                     /product="GCN4 peptide optimized to improve solubility
                     while preserving binding to an scFv-GFP fusion protein
                     (Tanenbaum et al., 2014)"
                     /label=GCN4_v4
                     /translation="EELLSKNYHLENEVARLKK"
     polyA_signal    1803..1924
                     /label=SV40 poly(A) signal
                     /note="SV40 polyadenylation signal"
     primer_bind     complement(1840..1859)
                     /label=SV40pA-R
                     /note="SV40 polyA, reverse primer"
     primer_bind     1894..1913
                     /label=EBV-rev
                     /note="SV40 polyA terminator, reverse primer"
     protein_bind    1931..1964
                     /label=loxP
                     /bound_moiety="Cre recombinase"
                     /note="Cre-mediated recombination occurs in the 8-bp core
                     sequence (GCATACAT)."
     promoter        1971..2287
                     /label=SV40 promoter
                     /note="SV40 enhancer and early promoter"
     rep_origin      2138..2273
                     /label=SV40 ori
                     /note="SV40 origin of replication"
     primer_bind     2200..2219
                     /label=SV40pro-F
                     /note="SV40 promoter/origin, forward primer"
     regulatory      2294..2303
                     /regulatory_class="other"
                     /note="vertebrate consensus sequence for strong initiation
                     of translation (Kozak, 1987)"
     CDS             2300..2674
                     /codon_start=1
                     /gene="Sh ble from Streptoalloteichus hindustanus"
                     /product="antibiotic-binding protein"
                     /label=BleoR
                     /note="confers resistance to bleomycin, phleomycin, and
                     Zeocin(TM)"
                     /translation="MAKLTSAVPVLTARDVAGAVEFWTDRLGFSRDFVEDDFAGVVRDD
                     VTLFISAVQDQVVPDNTLAWVWVRGLDELYAEWSEVVSTNFRDASGPAMTEIGEQPWGR
                     EFALRDPAGNCVHFVAEEQD"
     polyA_signal    2684..2908
                     /label=bGH poly(A) signal
                     /note="bovine growth hormone polyadenylation signal"
     promoter        2915..3155
                     /label=U6 promoter
                     /note="RNA polymerase III promoter for human U6 snRNA"
     primer_bind     2915..2935
                     /label=hU6-F
                     /note="Human U6 promoter, forward primer"
     primer_bind     3086..3105
                     /label=LKO.1 5'
                     /note="Human U6 promoter, forward primer"
     protein_bind    3165..3198
                     /label=loxP
                     /bound_moiety="Cre recombinase"
                     /note="Cre-mediated recombination occurs in the 8-bp core
                     sequence (GCATACAT)."
     primer_bind     complement(3235..3254)
                     /label=T7
                     /note="T7 promoter, forward primer"
     promoter        complement(3236..3254)
                     /label=T7 promoter
                     /note="promoter for bacteriophage T7 RNA polymerase"
     primer_bind     complement(3341..3358)
                     /label=L4440
                     /note="L4440 vector, forward primer"
     rep_origin      complement(3512..4100)
                     /direction=LEFT
                     /label=ori
                     /note="high-copy-number ColE1/pMB1/pBR322/pUC origin of
                     replication"
     primer_bind     complement(3592..3611)
                     /label=pBR322ori-F
                     /note="pBR322 origin, forward primer"
     CDS             complement(4271..5131)
                     /codon_start=1
                     /gene="bla"
                     /product="beta-lactamase"
                     /label=AmpR
                     /note="confers resistance to ampicillin, carbenicillin, and
                     related antibiotics"
                     /translation="MSIQHFRVALIPFFAAFCLPVFAHPETLVKVKDAEDQLGARVGYI
                     ELDLNSGKILESFRPEERFPMMSTFKVLLCGAVLSRIDAGQEQLGRRIHYSQNDLVEYS
                     PVTEKHLTDGMTVRELCSAAITMSDNTAANLLLTTIGGPKELTAFLHNMGDHVTRLDRW
                     EPELNEAIPNDERDTTMPVAMATTLRKLLTGELLTLASRQQLIDWMEADKVAGPLLRSA
                     LPAGWFIADKSGAGERGSRGIIAALGPDGKPSRIVVIYTTGSQATMDERNRQIAEIGAS
                     LIKHW"
     primer_bind     4894..4913
                     /label=Amp-R
                     /note="Ampicillin resistance gene, reverse primer"
     promoter        complement(5132..5236)
                     /gene="bla"
                     /label=AmpR promoter
     primer_bind     5304..5322
                     /label=pBRforEco
                     /note="pBR322 vectors, upsteam of EcoRI site, forward
                     primer"
     primer_bind     complement(5360..5382)
                     /label=pGEX 3'
                     /note="pGEX vectors, reverse primer"
     primer_bind     5482..5501
                     /label=pRS-marker
                     /note="pRS vectors, use to sequence yeast selectable
                     marker"
ORIGIN
        1 atttaggtga cactatagaa cgcggccgcc agctgaagct tcgtacgtca ggtggaggag
       61 gtagtggcgg aggcggatcc gaagaacttt tgagcaagaa ttatcatctt gagaacgaag
      121 tggctcgtct taagaaaggt tctggcagtg gagaagaact gctttcaaag aattaccacc
      181 tggaaaatga ggtagctaga ctgaaaaagg ggagcggaag tggggaggag ttgctgagca
      241 aaaattatca tttggagaac gaagtagcac gactaaagaa agggtccgga tcgggtgagg
      301 agttactctc gaaaaattat catctcgaaa acgaagtggc tcggctaaaa aagggcagtg
      361 gttctggaga agagctatta tctaaaaact accacctcga aaatgaggtg gcacgcttaa
      421 aaaagggaag tggcagtggt gaagagctac tatccaagaa ttatcatctt gagaacgagg
      481 tagcgcgttt gaagaagggt tccggctcag gagaggaact gctctcgaag aactatcatc
      541 ttgaaaatga ggtcgctcga ttaaaaaagg gatcgggcag tggtgaggaa ctactttcaa
      601 agaattacca cctcgaaaac gaagtagctc gattaaagaa aggttcaggg tcgggtgaag
      661 aattactgag taaaaattat catctggaaa atgaggtagc gagactaaaa aaggggagtg
      721 gttctggcga agagttgcta tcgaaaaatt atcatcttga gaacgaagtt gctaggctca
      781 aaaagggctc aggctcaggc gaggagttgc tctcgaaaaa ctaccacttg gaaaatgagg
      841 tcgcgaggtt gaaaaagggg agcgggtcgg gcgaggagtt attgagcaaa aactatcatt
      901 tagagaacga agtcgcgcgc ttaaagaaag gctcgggctc gggcgaagaa ctcttatcga
      961 agaactacca cctcgaaaat gaggtcgcca ggttgaaaaa gggcagtggc agcggggagg
     1021 aactcttgag caagaactac cacttggaga atgaggtcgc gagattgaag aaagggtcgg
     1081 ggagcggcga ggaattgctc agcaagaatt atcatttgga gaacgaagtc gccaggctca
     1141 agaaaggctc ggggtcgggg gaggaattgt tgagtaaaaa ctaccacttg gaaaatgaag
     1201 tcgccaggct caaaaaaggg agtgggagcg gcgaagagtt attgagcaaa aattaccact
     1261 tggagaacga agtggcaagg ctcaagaaag ggagcggcag cggggaggag ctcttatcga
     1321 agaactacca cttagagaat gaagtcgccc gcttgaagaa aggctcgggg agcggggaag
     1381 agctcttgag caagaactac cacttggaaa atgaggtggc gcgcttgaag aaagggagcg
     1441 ggagcgggga agagttacta tctaagaatt atcatctcga gaacgaggtg gctcgactaa
     1501 agaagggctc cggcagtggg gaggaactcc tgtcgaagaa ctatcatctt gaaaatgagg
     1561 ttgcaagact taaaaagggg tccggatcag gtgaggaact actcagtaag aattaccacc
     1621 tggaaaacga agttgcacgt ttgaagaaag gatcaggatc aggcgaagaa ctgctctcaa
     1681 aagattatca tttggaaaat gaggttgcac gtttaaaaaa gggaagtggc agtggtgagg
     1741 aacttctgtc gaaaaattat catctcgaga atgaagtagc ccgacttaaa aagtgaacta
     1801 gtaacttgtt tattgcagct tataatggtt acaaataaag caatagcatc acaaatttca
     1861 caaataaagc atttttttca ctgcattcta gttgtggttt gtccaaactc atcaatgtat
     1921 cttagtcgat ataacttcgt atagcataca ttatacgaag ttatgtcgac ggtgtggaaa
     1981 gtccccaggc tccccagcag gcagaagtat gcaaagcatg catctcaatt agtcagcaac
     2041 caggtgtgga aagtccccag gctccccagc aggcagaagt atgcaaagca tgcatctcaa
     2101 ttagtcagca accatagtcc cgcccctaac tccgcccatc ccgcccctaa ctccgcccag
     2161 ttccgcccat tctccgcccc atggctgact aatttttttt atttatgcag aggccgaggc
     2221 cgcctcggcc tctgagctat tccagaagta gtgaggaggc ttttttggag gcctaggctt
     2281 ttgcaaagaa ttcgccacca tggccaagtt gaccagtgcc gttccggtgc tcaccgcgcg
     2341 cgacgtcgcc ggagcggtcg agttctggac cgaccggctc gggttctccc gggacttcgt
     2401 ggaggacgac ttcgccggtg tggtccggga cgacgtgacc ctgttcatca gcgcggtcca
     2461 ggaccaggtg gtgccggaca acaccctggc ctgggtgtgg gtgcgcggcc tggacgagct
     2521 gtacgccgag tggtcggagg tcgtgtccac gaacttccgg gacgcctccg ggccggccat
     2581 gaccgagatc ggcgagcagc cgtgggggcg ggagttcgcc ctgcgcgacc cggccggcaa
     2641 ctgcgtgcac ttcgtggccg aggagcagga ctgactgcag cgactgtgcc ttctagttgc
     2701 cagccatctg ttgtttgccc ctcccccgtg ccttccttga ccctggaagg tgccactccc
     2761 actgtccttt cctaataaaa tgaggaaatt gcatcgcatt gtctgagtag gtgtcattct
     2821 attctggggg gtggggtggg gcaggacagc aagggggagg attgggaaga caatagcagg
     2881 catgctgggg atgcggtggg ctctatggct cgaggagggc ctatttccca tgattccttc
     2941 atatttgcat atacgataca aggctgttag agagataatt ggaattaatt tgactgtaaa
     3001 cacaaagata ttagtacaaa atacgtgacg tagaaagtaa taatttcttg ggtagtttgc
     3061 agttttaaaa ttatgtttta aaatggacta tcatatgctt accgtaactt gaaagtattt
     3121 cgatttcttg gctttatata tcttgtggaa aggacgaaac accgataact tcgtatagca
     3181 tacattatac gaagttatgg taccgatgca gctagcccgc ggatctgccg gtctccctat
     3241 agtgagtcgt attaatttcg ataagccagg ttaacctgca ttaatgaatc ggccaacgcg
     3301 cggggagagg cggtttgcgt attgggcgct cttccgcttc ctcgctcact gactcgctgc
     3361 gctcggtcgt tcggctgcgg cgagcggtat cagctcactc aaaggcggta atacggttat
     3421 ccacagaatc aggggataac gcaggaaaga acatgtgagc aaaaggccag caaaaggcca
     3481 ggaaccgtaa aaaggccgcg ttgctggcgt ttttccatag gctccgcccc cctgacgagc
     3541 atcacaaaaa tcgacgctca agtcagaggt ggcgaaaccc gacaggacta taaagatacc
     3601 aggcgtttcc ccctggaagc tccctcgtgc gctctcctgt tccgaccctg ccgcttaccg
     3661 gatacctgtc cgcctttctc ccttcgggaa gcgtggcgct ttctcatagc tcacgctgta
     3721 ggtatctcag ttcggtgtag gtcgttcgct ccaagctggg ctgtgtgcac gaaccccccg
     3781 ttcagcccga ccgctgcgcc ttatccggta actatcgtct tgagtccaac ccggtaagac
     3841 acgacttatc gccactggca gcagccactg gtaacaggat tagcagagcg aggtatgtag
     3901 gcggtgctac agagttcttg aagtggtggc ctaactacgg ctacactaga agaacagtat
     3961 ttggtatctg cgctctgctg aagccagtta ccttcggaaa aagagttggt agctcttgat
     4021 ccggcaaaca aaccaccgct ggtagcggtg gtttttttgt ttgcaagcag cagattacgc
     4081 gcagaaaaaa aggatctcaa gaagatcctt tgatcttttc tacggggtct gacgctcagt
     4141 ggaacgaaaa ctcacgttaa gggattttgg tcatgagatt atcaaaaagg atcttcacct
     4201 agatcctttt aaattaaaaa tgaagtttta aatcaatcta aagtatatat gagtaaactt
     4261 ggtctgacag ttaccaatgc ttaatcagtg aggcacctat ctcagcgatc tgtctatttc
     4321 gttcatccat agttgcctga ctccccgtcg tgtagataac tacgatacgg gagggcttac
     4381 catctggccc cagtgctgca atgataccgc gagacccacg ctcaccggct ccagatttat
     4441 cagcaataaa ccagccagcc ggaagggccg agcgcagaag tggtcctgca actttatccg
     4501 cctccatcca gtctattaat tgttgccggg aagctagagt aagtagttcg ccagttaata
     4561 gtttgcgcaa cgttgttgcc attgctacag gcatcgtggt gtcacgctcg tcgtttggta
     4621 tggcttcatt cagctccggt tcccaacgat caaggcgagt tacatgatcc cccatgttgt
     4681 gcaaaaaagc ggttagctcc ttcggtcctc cgatcgttgt cagaagtaag ttggccgcag
     4741 tgttatcact catggttatg gcagcactgc ataattctct tactgtcatg ccatccgtaa
     4801 gatgcttttc tgtgactggt gagtactcaa ccaagtcatt ctgagaatag tgtatgcggc
     4861 gaccgagttg ctcttgcccg gcgtcaatac gggataatac cgcgccacat agcagaactt
     4921 taaaagtgct catcattgga aaacgttctt cggggcgaaa actctcaagg atcttaccgc
     4981 tgttgagatc cagttcgatg taacccactc gtgcacccaa ctgatcttca gcatctttta
     5041 ctttcaccag cgtttctggg tgagcaaaaa caggaaggca aaatgccgca aaaaagggaa
     5101 taagggcgac acggaaatgt tgaatactca tactcttcct ttttcaatat tattgaagca
     5161 tttatcaggg ttattgtctc atgagcggat acatatttga atgtatttag aaaaataaac
     5221 aaataggggt tccgcgcaca tttccccgaa aagtgccacc tgacgtctaa gaaaccatta
     5281 ttatcatgac attaacctat aaaaataggc gtatcacgag gccctttcgt ctcgcgcgtt
     5341 tcggtgatga cggtgaaaac ctctgacaca tgcagctccc ggagacggtc acagcttgtc
     5401 tgtaagcgga tgccgggagc agacaagccc gtcagggcgc gtcagcgggt gttggcgggt
     5461 gtcggggctg gcttaactat gcggcatcag agcagattgt actgagagtg caccatatgg
     5521 acatattgtc gttagaacgc ggctacaatt aatacataac cttatgtatc atacacatac
     5581 g
//
