Features (pLannotate 1.2.2; 18 found; start..end, strand, type, name):
     64..120     +  CDS            GCN4_v4: GCN4 peptide optimized to improve solubility while preserving binding to an scFv-GFP fusion protein (Tanenbaum et al., 2014)
    438..461     +  CDS            GCN4_v4 (fragment): GCN4 peptide optimized to improve solubility while preserving binding to an scFv-GFP fusion protein (Tanenbaum et al., 2014)
    730..752     +  CDS            GCN4_v4 (fragment): GCN4 peptide optimized to improve solubility while preserving binding to an scFv-GFP fusion protein (Tanenbaum et al., 2014)
   1786..1907    +  polyA_signal   SV40 poly(A) signal: SV40 polyadenylation signal
   1914..1947    +  protein_bind   loxP: Cre-mediated recombination occurs in the 8-bp core sequence (GCATACAT). Cre recombinase
   1954..2270    +  promoter       SV40 promoter: SV40 enhancer and early promoter
   2283..2657    +  CDS            BleoR: antibiotic-binding protein; Sh ble from Streptoalloteichus hindustanus; confers resistance to bleomycin, phleomycin, and Zeocin™
   2667..2891    +  polyA_signal   bGH poly(A) signal: bovine growth hormone polyadenylation signal
   2898..3138    +  promoter       U6 promoter: RNA polymerase III promoter for human U6 snRNA
   3148..3181    +  protein_bind   loxP: Cre-mediated recombination occurs in the 8-bp core sequence (GCATACAT). Cre recombinase
   3219..3237    -  promoter       T7 promoter: promoter for bacteriophage T7 RNA polymerase
   3259..3312    -  CDS            lacI (fragment): lac repressor; lacI; The lac repressor binds to the lac operator to inhibit transcription in E. coli. This inhibition can be relieved by adding lactose or isopropyl-β-D-thiogalactopyranoside (IPTG).
   3495..4083    -  rep_origin     ori: high-copy-number ColE1/pMB1/pBR322/pUC origin of replication
   4254..5114    -  CDS            AmpR: β-lactamase; bla; confers resistance to ampicillin, carbenicillin, and related antibiotics
   5115..5219    -  promoter       AmpR promoter: bla
   5314..5349    +  CDS            rop (fragment): Rop protein, which maintains plasmids at low copy number; rop
   5451..5502    +  misc_feature   bom (fragment): basis of mobility region from pBR322
   5565..2       +  promoter       SP6 promoter (across the origin): promoter for bacteriophage SP6 RNA polymerase
>Addgene plasmid #120064 | pMaCTag-Z21 | depositor full sequence | sequence record 228139 | pMaCTag-Z21 sequence 5581 bps
GAACGCGGCCGCCAGCTGAAGCTTCGTACGTCAGGTGGAGGAGGTAGTGGCGGAGGCGGATCCGAAGAAC
TTTTGAGCAAGAATTATCATCTTGAGAACGAAGTGGCTCGTCTTAAGAAAGGTTCTGGCAGTGGAGAAGA
ACTGCTTTCAAAGAATTACCACCTGGAAAATGAGGTAGCTAGACTGAAAAAGGGGAGCGGAAGTGGGGAG
GAGTTGCTGAGCAAAAATTATCATTTGGAGAACGAAGTAGCACGACTAAAGAAAGGGTCCGGATCGGGTG
AGGAGTTACTCTCGAAAAATTATCATCTCGAAAACGAAGTGGCTCGGCTAAAAAAGGGCAGTGGTTCTGG
AGAAGAGCTATTATCTAAAAACTACCACCTCGAAAATGAGGTGGCACGCTTAAAAAAGGGAAGTGGCAGT
GGTGAAGAGCTACTATCCAAGAATTATCATCTTGAGAACGAGGTAGCGCGTTTGAAGAAGGGTTCCGGCT
CAGGAGAGGAACTGCTCTCGAAGAACTATCATCTTGAAAATGAGGTCGCTCGATTAAAAAAGGGATCGGG
CAGTGGTGAGGAACTACTTTCAAAGAATTACCACCTCGAAAACGAAGTAGCTCGATTAAAGAAAGGTTCA
GGGTCGGGTGAAGAATTACTGAGTAAAAATTATCATCTGGAAAATGAGGTAGCGAGACTAAAAAAGGGGA
GTGGTTCTGGCGAAGAGTTGCTATCGAAAAATTATCATCTTGAGAACGAAGTTGCTAGGCTCAAAAAGGG
CTCAGGCTCAGGCGAGGAGTTGCTCTCGAAAAACTACCACTTGGAAAATGAGGTCGCGAGGTTGAAAAAG
GGGAGCGGGTCGGGCGAGGAGTTATTGAGCAAAAACTATCATTTAGAGAACGAAGTCGCGCGCTTAAAGA
AAGGCTCGGGCTCGGGCGAAGAACTCTTATCGAAGAACTACCACCTCGAAAATGAGGTCGCCAGGTTGAA
AAAGGGCAGTGGCAGCGGGGAGGAACTCTTGAGCAAGAACTACCACTTGGAGAATGAGGTCGCGAGATTG
AAGAAAGGGTCGGGGAGCGGCGAGGAATTGCTCAGCAAGAATTATCATTTGGAGAACGAAGTCGCCAGGC
TCAAGAAAGGCTCGGGGTCGGGGGAGGAATTGTTGAGTAAAAACTACCACTTGGAAAATGAAGTCGCCAG
GCTCAAAAAAGGGAGTGGGAGCGGCGAAGAGTTATTGAGCAAAAATTACCACTTGGAGAACGAAGTGGCA
AGGCTCAAGAAAGGGAGCGGCAGCGGGGAGGAGCTCTTATCGAAGAACTACCACTTAGAGAATGAAGTCG
CCCGCTTGAAGAAAGGCTCGGGGAGCGGGGAAGAGCTCTTGAGCAAGAACTACCACTTGGAAAATGAGGT
GGCGCGCTTGAAGAAAGGGAGCGGGAGCGGGGAAGAGTTACTATCTAAGAATTATCATCTCGAGAACGAG
GTGGCTCGACTAAAGAAGGGCTCCGGCAGTGGGGAGGAACTCCTGTCGAAGAACTATCATCTTGAAAATG
AGGTTGCAAGACTTAAAAAGGGGTCCGGATCAGGTGAGGAACTACTCAGTAAGAATTACCACCTGGAAAA
CGAAGTTGCACGTTTGAAGAAAGGATCAGGATCAGGCGAAGAACTGCTCTCAAAAGATTATCATTTGGAA
AATGAGGTTGCACGTTTAAAAAAGGGAAGTGGCAGTGGTGAGGAACTTCTGTCGAAAAATTATCATCTCG
AGAATGAAGTAGCCCGACTTAAAAAGTGAACTAGTAACTTGTTTATTGCAGCTTATAATGGTTACAAATA
AAGCAATAGCATCACAAATTTCACAAATAAAGCATTTTTTTCACTGCATTCTAGTTGTGGTTTGTCCAAA
CTCATCAATGTATCTTAGTCGATATAACTTCGTATAGCATACATTATACGAAGTTATGTCGACGGTGTGG
AAAGTCCCCAGGCTCCCCAGCAGGCAGAAGTATGCAAAGCATGCATCTCAATTAGTCAGCAACCAGGTGT
GGAAAGTCCCCAGGCTCCCCAGCAGGCAGAAGTATGCAAAGCATGCATCTCAATTAGTCAGCAACCATAG
TCCCGCCCCTAACTCCGCCCATCCCGCCCCTAACTCCGCCCAGTTCCGCCCATTCTCCGCCCCATGGCTG
ACTAATTTTTTTTATTTATGCAGAGGCCGAGGCCGCCTCGGCCTCTGAGCTATTCCAGAAGTAGTGAGGA
GGCTTTTTTGGAGGCCTAGGCTTTTGCAAAGAATTCGCCACCATGGCCAAGTTGACCAGTGCCGTTCCGG
TGCTCACCGCGCGCGACGTCGCCGGAGCGGTCGAGTTCTGGACCGACCGGCTCGGGTTCTCCCGGGACTT
CGTGGAGGACGACTTCGCCGGTGTGGTCCGGGACGACGTGACCCTGTTCATCAGCGCGGTCCAGGACCAG
GTGGTGCCGGACAACACCCTGGCCTGGGTGTGGGTGCGCGGCCTGGACGAGCTGTACGCCGAGTGGTCGG
AGGTCGTGTCCACGAACTTCCGGGACGCCTCCGGGCCGGCCATGACCGAGATCGGCGAGCAGCCGTGGGG
GCGGGAGTTCGCCCTGCGCGACCCGGCCGGCAACTGCGTGCACTTCGTGGCCGAGGAGCAGGACTGACTG
CAGCGACTGTGCCTTCTAGTTGCCAGCCATCTGTTGTTTGCCCCTCCCCCGTGCCTTCCTTGACCCTGGA
AGGTGCCACTCCCACTGTCCTTTCCTAATAAAATGAGGAAATTGCATCGCATTGTCTGAGTAGGTGTCAT
TCTATTCTGGGGGGTGGGGTGGGGCAGGACAGCAAGGGGGAGGATTGGGAAGACAATAGCAGGCATGCTG
GGGATGCGGTGGGCTCTATGGCTCGAGGAGGGCCTATTTCCCATGATTCCTTCATATTTGCATATACGAT
ACAAGGCTGTTAGAGAGATAATTGGAATTAATTTGACTGTAAACACAAAGATATTAGTACAAAATACGTG
ACGTAGAAAGTAATAATTTCTTGGGTAGTTTGCAGTTTTAAAATTATGTTTTAAAATGGACTATCATATG
CTTACCGTAACTTGAAAGTATTTCGATTTCTTGGCTTTATATATCTTGTGGAAAGGACGAAACACCGATA
ACTTCGTATAGCATACATTATACGAAGTTATGGTACCGATGCAGCTAGCCCGCGGATCTGCCGGTCTCCC
TATAGTGAGTCGTATTAATTTCGATAAGCCAGGTTAACCTGCATTAATGAATCGGCCAACGCGCGGGGAG
AGGCGGTTTGCGTATTGGGCGCTCTTCCGCTTCCTCGCTCACTGACTCGCTGCGCTCGGTCGTTCGGCTG
CGGCGAGCGGTATCAGCTCACTCAAAGGCGGTAATACGGTTATCCACAGAATCAGGGGATAACGCAGGAA
AGAACATGTGAGCAAAAGGCCAGCAAAAGGCCAGGAACCGTAAAAAGGCCGCGTTGCTGGCGTTTTTCCA
TAGGCTCCGCCCCCCTGACGAGCATCACAAAAATCGACGCTCAAGTCAGAGGTGGCGAAACCCGACAGGA
CTATAAAGATACCAGGCGTTTCCCCCTGGAAGCTCCCTCGTGCGCTCTCCTGTTCCGACCCTGCCGCTTA
CCGGATACCTGTCCGCCTTTCTCCCTTCGGGAAGCGTGGCGCTTTCTCAATGCTCACGCTGTAGGTATCT
CAGTTCGGTGTAGGTCGTTCGCTCCAAGCTGGGCTGTGTGCACGAACCCCCCGTTCAGCCCGACCGCTGC
GCCTTATCCGGTAACTATCGTCTTGAGTCCAACCCGGTAAGACACGACTTATCGCCACTGGCAGCAGCCA
CTGGTAACAGGATTAGCAGAGCGAGGTATGTAGGCGGTGCTACAGAGTTCTTGAAGTGGTGGCCTAACTA
CGGCTACACTAGAAGGACAGTATTTGGTATCTGCGCTCTGCTGAAGCCAGTTACCTTCGGAAAAAGAGTT
GGTAGCTCTTGATCCGGCAAACAAACCACCGCTGGTAGCGGTGGTTTTTTTGTTTGCAAGCAGCAGATTA
CGCGCAGAAAAAAAGGATCTCAAGAAGATCCTTTGATCTTTTCTACGGGGTCTGACGCTCAGTGGAACGA
AAACTCACGTTAAGGGATTTTGGTCATGAGATTATCAAAAAGGATCTTCACCTAGATCCTTTTAAATTAA
AAATGAAGTTTTAAATCAATCTAAAGTATATATGAGTAAACTTGGTCTGACAGTTACCAATGCTTAATCA
GTGAGGCACCTATCTCAGCGATCTGTCTATTTCGTTCATCCATAGTTGCCTGACTCCCCGTCGTGTAGAT
AACTACGATACGGGAGGGCTTACCATCTGGCCCCAGTGCTGCAATGATACCGCGAGACCCACGCTCACCG
GCTCCAGATTTATCAGCAATAAACCAGCCAGCCGGAAGGGCCGAGCGCAGAAGTGGTCCTGCAACTTTAT
CCGCCTCCATCCAGTCTATTAATTGTTGCCGGGAAGCTAGAGTAAGTAGTTCGCCAGTTAATAGTTTGCG
CAACGTTGTTGCCATTGCTACAGGCATCGTGGTGTCACGCTCGTCGTTTGGTATGGCTTCATTCAGCTCC
GGTTCCCAACGATCAAGGCGAGTTACATGATCCCCCATGTTGTGCAAAAAAGCGGTTAGCTCCTTCGGTC
CTCCGATCGTTGTCAGAAGTAAGTTGGCCGCAGTGTTATCACTCATGGTTATGGCAGCACTGCATAATTC
TCTTACTGTCATGCCATCCGTAAGATGCTTTTCTGTGACTGGTGAGTACTCAACCAAGTCATTCTGAGAA
TAGTGTATGCGGCGACCGAGTTGCTCTTGCCCGGCGTCAATACGGGATAATACCGCGCCACATAGCAGAA
CTTTAAAAGTGCTCATCATTGGAAAACGTTCTTCGGGGCGAAAACTCTCAAGGATCTTACCGCTGTTGAG
ATCCAGTTCGATGTAACCCACTCGTGCACCCAACTGATCTTCAGCATCTTTTACTTTCACCAGCGTTTCT
GGGTGAGCAAAAACAGGAAGGCAAAATGCCGCAAAAAAGGGAATAAGGGCGACACGGAAATGTTGAATAC
TCATACTCTTCCTTTTTCAATATTATTGAAGCATTTATCAGGGTTATTGTCTCATGAGCGGATACATATT
TGAATGTATTTAGAAAAATAAACAAATAGGGGTTCCGCGCACATTTCCCCGAAAAGTGCCACCTGACGTC
TAAGAAACCATTATTATCATGACATTAACCTATAAAAATAGGCGTATCACGAGGCCCTTTCGTCTCGCGC
GTTTCGGTGATGACGGTGAAAACCTCTGACACATGCAGCTCCCGGAGACGGTCACAGCTTGTCTGTAAGC
GGATGCCGGGAGCAGACAAGCCCGTCAGGGCGCGTCAGCGGGTGTTGGCGGGTGTCGGGGCTGGCTTAAC
TATGCGGCATCAGAGCAGATTGTACTGAGAGTGCACCATATGGACATATTGTCGTTAGAACGCGGCTACA
ATTAATACATAACCTTATGTATCATACACATACGATTTAGGTGACACTATA
